>Addgene plasmid #155848 | PRPF3 | addgene full sequence | sequence record 376017 | Addgene NGS Result
GGCTCCGGTGCCCGTCAGTGGGCAGAGCGCACATCGCCCACAGTCCCCGAGAAGTTGGGGGGAGGGGTCG
GCAATTGAACCGGTGCCTAGAGAAGGTGGCGCGGGGTAAACTGGGAAAGTGATGTCGTGTACTGGCTCCG
CCTTTTTCCCGAGGGTGGGGGAGAACCGTATATAAGTGCAGTAGTCGCCGTGAACGTTCTTTTTCGCAAC
GGGTTTGCCGCCAGAACACAGGTAAGTGCCGTGTGTGGTTCCCGCGGGCCTGGCCTCTTTACGGGTTATG
GCCCTTGCGTGCCTTGAATTACTTCCACCTGGCTGCAGTACGTGATTCTTGATCCCGAGCTTCGGGTTGG
AAGTGGGTGGGAGAGTTCGAGGCCTTGCGCTTAAGGAGCCCCTTCGCCTCGTGCTTGAGTTGAGGCCTGG
CCTGGGCGCTGGGGCCGCCGCGTGCGAATCTGGTGGCACCTTCGCGCCTGTCTCGCTGCTTTCGATAAGT
CTCTAGCCATTTAAAATTTTTGATGACCTGCTGCGACGCTTTTTTTCTGGCAAGATAGTCTTGTAAATGC
GGGCCAAGATCTGCACACTGGTATTTCGGTTTTTGGGGCCGCGGGCGGCGACGGGGCCCGTGCGTCCCAG
CGCACATGTTCGGCGAGGCGGGGCCTGCGAGCGCGGCCACCGAGAATCGGACGGGGGTAGTCTCAAGCTG
GCCGGCCTGCTCTGGTGCCTGGCCTCGCGCCGCCGTGTATCGCCCCGCCCTGGGCGGCAAGGCTGGCCCG
GTCGGCACCAGTTGCGTGAGCGGAAAGATGGCCGCTTCCCGGCCCTGCTGCAGGGAGCTCAAAATGGAGG
ACGCGGCGCTCGGGAGAGCGGGCGGGTGAGTCACCCACACAAAGGAAAAGGGCCTTTCCGTCCTCAGCCG
TCGCTTCATGTGACTCCACGGAGTACCGGGCGCCGTCCAGGCACCTCGATTAGTTCTCGAGCTTTTGGAG
TACGTCGTCTTTAGGTTGGGGGGAGGGGTTTTATGCGATGGAGTTTCCCCACACTGAGTGGGTGGAGACT
GAAGTTAGGCCAGCTTGGCACTTGATGTAATTCTCCTTGGAATTTGCCCTTTTTGAGTTTGGATCTTGGT
TCATTCTCAAGCCTCAGACAGTGGTTCAAAGTTTTTTTCTTCCATTTCAGGTGTCGTGAGGAATTAGCTT
GGTACTAATACGACTCACTATAGGGAGACCCAAGCTGGCTAGGTAAGCTTGGTACCGAGCTCGGATCCAC
TAGTCCAGTGTGGTGGAATTCTGCAGATATCAACAAGTTTGGTACAAAAAAGTTGGCATGGCACTGTCAA
AGAGGGAGCTGGATGAGCTGAAACCATGGATAGAGAAGACAGTGAAGAGGGTCCTGGGTTTCTCAGAGCC
TACGGTGGTCACAGCAGCATTGAACTGTGTGGGGAAGGGCATGGACAAGAAGAAGGCAGCCGATCATCTG
AAACCTTTTCTTGATGATTCTACTCTCCGATTTGTGGACAAACTGTTTGAGGCTGTGGAGGAAGGCCGAA
GCTCTAGGCATTCCAAGTCTAGCAGTGACAGGAGCAGAAAACGAGAGCTAAAGGAGGTGTTTGGTGATGA
CTCTGAGATCTCTAAAGAATCATCAGGAGTAAAGAAGCGACGAATACCCCGTTTTGAGGAGGTGGAAGAA
GAGCCAGAGGTGATCCCTGGGCCTCCATCAGAGAGCCCTGGCATGCTGACTAAGCTCCAGATCAAACAGA
TGATGGAGGCAGCAACACGACAAATCGAGGAGAGGAAAAAACAGCTGAGCTTCATTAGCCCCCCTACACC
TCAGCCAAAGACTCCTTCTTCCTCCCAACCAGAACGACTTCCTATTGGCAACACTATTCAGCCCTCCCAG
GCTGCCACTTTCATGAATGATGCCATTGAGAAGGCAAGGAAAGCAGCTGAACTGCAAGCTCGAATCCAAG
CCCAGCTGGCACTGAAGCCAGGACTCATCGGCAATGCCAACATGGTGGGCCTGGCTAATCTCCATGCCAT
GGGCATTGCTCCCCCGAAGGTGGAGTTAAAAGACCAAACGAAACCTACACCACTGATCCTGGATGAGCAA
GGGCGCACTGTAGATGCAACAGGCAAGGAGATTGAGCTGACACACCGCATGCCTACTCTGAAAGCCAATA
TTCGTGCTGTGAAGAGGGAACAATTCAAGCAACAACTAAAGGAAAAGCCATCAGAAGACATGGAATCCAA
TACCTTTTTTGACCCCCGAGTCTCCATTGCCCCTTCCCAGCGCCAGAGACGCACTTTTAAATTCCATGAC
AAGGGCAAATTTGAGAAGATTGCTCAGCGATTACGGACAAAGGCTCAACTGGAGAAGCTACAGGCAGAGA
TTTCACAAGCAGCTCGAAAAACAGGCATCCATACTTCGACTAGGCTTGCCCTCATTGCTCCTAAGAAGGA
GCTAAAGGAAGGAGATATTCCTGAAATTGAGTGGTGGGACTCTTACATAATCCCCAATGGCTTTGATCTT
ACAGAGGAAAATCCCAAGAGAGAAGATTATTTTGGAATCACAAATCTTGTTGAACATCCAGCCCAGCTCA
ATCCTCCAGTTGACAATGACACACCAGTTACTCTGGGAGTATATCTTACCAAGAAGGAACAGAAAAAACT
TCGGAGACAAACAAGGAGGGAAGCACAGAAGGAACTACAAGAAAAAGTCAGGCTGGGCCTGATGCCTCCT
CCAGAACCCAAAGTGAGAATTTCTAATTTGATGCGAGTATTAGGAACAGAAGCTGTTCAAGACCCCACGA
AGGTAGAAGCCCACGTCAGAGCTCAGATGGCAAAAAGACAGAAAGCGCATGAAGAGGCCAACGCTGCCCG
AAAACTCACAGCAGAACAGAGAAAGGTCAAGAAAATTAAAAAGCTTAAAGAAGACATTTCACAGGGGGTA
CACATATCTGTATATAGAGTTCGAAATTTGAGCAACCCAGCCAAGAAGTTCAAGATTGAAGCCAATGCTG
GGCAACTGTACCTGACAGGGGTGGTGGTACTGCACAAGGATGTCAACGTGGTAGTAGTGGAAGGGGGCCC
CAAGGCCCAGAAGAAATTTAAGCGTCTTATGCTGCATCGGATAAAGTGGGATGAACAGACATCTAACACA
AAGGGAGATGATGATGAGGAGTCTGATGAGGAAGCTGTGAAGAAAACCAACAAATGTGTACTAGTCTGGG
AGGGTACAGCCAAAGACCGGAGCTTTGGAGAGATGAAGTTTAAACAGTGTCCTACAGAGAACATGGCTCG
TGAGCATTTCAAAAAGCATGGGGCTGAACACTACTGGGACCTTGCGCTGAGTGAATCTGTGTTAGAGTCC
ACTGATTGCCCAACTTTCTTGTACAAAGTGGTTGATATCCAGCACAGTGGCGGCCGCTCGAGTCTAGAGG
GCCCGCGGTTCGAAACCAGCGGAGGCGGCGGAAGCGGGGGAGGAGGCAGCGGCGGAGGCGGCAGCGGGGG
CGGCGGAAGCGCTACCGGTAAGCCTATCCCTAACCCTCTCCTCGGTCTCGATTCTACGCGTACCGGTATG
GCTTCTAACTTTACTCAGTTCGTTCTCGTCGACAATGGCGGAACTGGCGACGTGACTGTCGCCCCAAGCA
ACTTCGCTAACGGGGTCGCTGAATGGATCAGCTCTAACTCGCGATCACAGGCTTACAAAGTAACCTGTAG
CGTTCGTCAGAGCTCTGCGCAGAATCGCAAATACACCATCAAAGTCGAGGTGCCTAAAGTGGCAACCCAG
ACTGTTGGTGGTGAAGAGCTTCCTGTAGCCGGATGGAGATCTTACTTAAATATGGAACTAACCATTCCAA
TTTTCGCCACGAATTCCGACTGCGAGCTTATTGTTAAGGCAATGCAAGGTCTCCTAAAAGATGGAAACCC
GATTCCCTCGGCCATCGCGGCCAACTCCGGCATCTACGGAGGTGGAGGTGGATCTCGTACGGGTTAGTAA
TGAGTTTAAACCCGCTGATCAGCCTCGACTGTGCCTTCTAGTTGCCAGCCATCTGTTGTTTGCCCCTCCC
CCGTGCCTTCCTTGACCCTGGAAGGTGCCACTCCCACTGTCCTTTCCTAATAAAATGAGGAAATTGCATC
GCATTGTCTGAGTAGGTGTCATTCTATTCTGGGGGGTGGGGTGGGGCAGGACAGCAAGGGGGAGGATTGG
GAAGACAATAGCAGGCATGCTGGGGATGCGGTGGGCTCTATGGCTTCTGAGGCGGAAAGAACCAGCTGGG
GCTCTAGGGGGTATCCCC
[124 nt withheld, positions 4289-4412]
C
[91 nt withheld, positions 4414-4504]
AGGGTGATGGTTCACGTACCTAGAAGTTCCTATTCCGAAGTTCCTATTCTCTAGAAAGTATAGGAACTTC
CTTGGCCAAAAAGCCTGAACTCACCGCGACGTCTGTCGAGAAGTTTCTGATCGAAAAGTTCGACAGCGTC
TCCGACCTGATGCAGCTCTCGGAGGGCGAAGAATCTCGTGCTTTCAGCTTCGATGTAGGAGGGCGTGGAT
ATGTCCTGCGGGTAAATAGCTGCGCCGATGGTTTCTACAAAGATCGTTATGTTTATCGGCACTTTGCATC
GGCCGCGCTCCCGATTCCGGAAGTGCTTGACATTGGGGAATTCAGCGAGAGCCTGACCTATTGCATCTCC
CGCCGTGCACAGGGTGTCACGTTGCAAGACCTGCCTGAAACCGAACTGCCCGCTGTTCTGCAGCCGGTCG
CGGAGGCCATGGATGCGATCGCTGCGGCCGATCTTAGCCAGACGAGCGGGTTCGGCCCATTCGGACCGCA
AGGAATCGGTCAATACACTACATGGCGTGATTTCATATGCGCGATTGCTGATCCCCATGTGTATCACTGG
CAAACTGTGATGGACGACACCGTCAGTGCGTCCGTCGCGCAGGCTCTCGATGAGCTGATGCTTTGGGCCG
AGGACTGCCCCGAAGTCCGGCACCTCGTGCACGCGGATTTCGGCTCCAACAATGTCCTGACGGACAATGG
CCGCATAACAGCGGTCATTGACTGGAGCGAGGCGATGTTCGGGGATTCCCAATACGAGGTCGCCAACATC
TTCTTCTGGAGGCCGTGGTTGGCTTGTATGGAGCAGCAGACGCGCTACTTCGAGCGGAGGCATCCGGAGC
TTGCAGGATCGCCGCGGCTCCGGGCGTATATGCTCCGCATTGGTCTTGACCAACTCTATCAGAGCTTGGT
TGACGGCAATTTCGATGATGCAGCTTGGGCGCAGGGTCGATGCGACGCAATCGTCCGATCCGGAGCCGGG
ACTGTCGGGCGTACACAAATCGCCCGCAGAAGCGCGGCCGTCTGGACCGATGGCTGTGTAGAAGTACTCG
CCGATAGTGGAAACCGACGCCCCAGCACTCGTCCGAGGGCAAAGGAATAGCACGTACTACGAGATTTCGA
TTCCACCGCCGCCTTCTATGAAAGGTTGGGCTTCGGAATCGTTTTCCGGGACGCCGGCTGGATGATCCTC
CAGCGCGGGGATCTCATGCTGGAGTTCTTCGCCCACCCCAACTTGTTTATTGCAGCTTATAATGGTTACA
AATAAAGCAATAGCATCACAAATTTCACAAATAAAGCATTTTTTTCACTGCATTCTAGTTGTGGTTTGTC
CAAACTCATCAATGTATCTTATCATGTCTGTATACCGTCGACCTCTAGCTAGAGCTTGGCGTAATCATGG
TCATAGCTGTTTCCTGTGTGAAATTGTTATCCGCTCACAATTCCACACAACATACGAGCCGGAAGCATAA
AGTGTAAAGCCTGGGGTGCCTAATGAGTGAGCTAACTCACATTAATTGCGTTGCGCTCACTGCCCGCTTT
CCAGTCGGGAAACCTGTCGTGCCAGCTGCATTAATGAATCGGCCAACGCGCGGGGAGAGGCGGTTTGCGT
ATTGGGCGCTCTTCCGCTTCCTCGCTCACTGACTCGCTGCGCTCGGTCGTTCGGCTGCGGCGAGCGGTAT
CAGCTCACTCAAAGGCGGTAATACGGTTATCCACAGAATCAGGGGATAACGCAGGAAAGAACATGTGAGC
AAAAGGCCAGCAAAAGGCCAGGAACCGTAAAAAGGCCGCGTTGCTGGCGTTTTTCCATAGGCTCCGCCCC
CCTGACGAGCATCACAAAAATCGACGCTCAAGTCAGAGGTGGCGAAACCCGACAGGACTATAAAGATACC
AGGCGTTTCCCCCTGGAAGCTCCCTCGTGCGCTCTCCTGTTCCGACCCTGCCGCTTACCGGATACCTGTC
CGCCTTTCTCCCTTCGGGAAGCGTGGCGCTTTCTCATAGCTCACGCTGTAGGTATCTCAGTTCGGTGTAG
GTCGTTCGCTCCAAGCTGGGCTGTGTGCACGAACCCCCCGTTCAGCCCGACCGCTGCGCCTTATCCGGTA
ACTATCGTCTTGAGTCCAACCCGGTAAGACACGACTTATCGCCACTGGCAGCAGCCACTGGTAACAGGAT
TAGCAGAGCGAGGTATGTAGGCGGTGCTACAGAGTTCTTGAAGTGGTGGCCTAACTACGGCTACACTAGA
AGAACAGTATTTGGTATCTGCGCTCTGCTGAAGCCAGTTACCTTCGGAAAAAGAGTTGGTAGCTCTTGAT
CCGGCAAACAAACCACCGCTGGTAGCGGTGGTTTTTTTGTTTGCAAGCAGCAGATTACGCGCAGAAAAAA
AGGATCTCAAGAAGATCCTTTGATCTTTTCTACGGGGTCTGACGCTCAGTGGAACGAAAACTCACGTTAA
GGGATTTTGGTCATGAGATTATCAAAAAGGATCTTCACCTAGATCCTTTTAAATTAAAAATGAAGTTTTA
AATCAATCTAAAGTATATATGAGTAAACTTGGTCTGACAGTTACCAATGCTTAATCAGTGAGGCACCTAT
CTCAGCGATCTGTCTATTTCGTTCATCCATAGTTGCCTGACTCCCCGTCGTGTAGATAACTACGATACGG
GAGGGCTTACCATCTGGCCCCAGTGCTGCAATGATACCGCGAGACCCACGCTCACCGGCTCCAGATTTAT
CAGCAATAAACCAGCCAGCCGGAAGGGCCGAGCGCAGAAGTGGTCCTGCAACTTTATCCGCCTCCATCCA
GTCTATTAATTGTTGCCGGGAAGCTAGAGTAAGTAGTTCGCCAGTTAATAGTTTGCGCAACGTTGTTGCC
ATTGCTACAGGCATCGTGGTGTCACGCTCGTCGTTTGGTATGGCTTCATTCAGCTCCGGTTCCCAACGAT
CAAGGCGAGTTACATGATCCCCCATGTTGTGCAAAAAAGCGGTTAGCTCCTTCGGTCCTCCGATCGTTGT
CAGAAGTAAGTTGGCCGCAGTGTTATCACTCATGGTTATGGCAGCACTGCATAATTCTCTTACTGTCATG
CCATCCGTAAGATGCTTTTCTGTGACTGGTGAGTACTCAACCAAGTCATTCTGAGAATAGTGTATGCGGC
GACCGAGTTGCTCTTGCCCGGCGTCAATACGGGATAATACCGCGCCACATAGCAGAACTTTAAAAGTGCT
CATCATTGGAAAACGTTCTTCGGGGCGAAAACTCTCAAGGATCTTACCGCTGTTGAGATCCAGTTCGATG
TAACCCACTCGTGCACCCAACTGATCTTCAGCATCTTTTACTTTCACCAGCGTTTCTGGGTGAGCAAAAA
CAGGAAGGCAAAATGCCGCAAAAAAGGGAATAAGGGCGACACGGAAATGTTGAATACTCATACTCTTCCT
TTTTCAATATTATTGAAGCATTTATCAGGGTTATTGTCTCATGAGCGGATACATATTTGAATGTATTTAG
AAAAATAAACAAATAGGGGTTCCGCGCACATTTCCCCGAAAAGTGCCACCTGACGTCGACGGATCGGGAG
ATCTCCCGATCCCCTATGGTGCACTCTCAGTACAATCTGCTCTGATGCCGCATAGTTAAGCCAGTATCTG
CTCCCTGCTTGTGTGTTGGAGGTCGCTGAGTAGTGCGCGAGCAAAATTTAAGCTACAACAAGGCAAGGCT
TGACCGACAATTGCATGAAGAATCTGCTTAGGGTTAGGCGTTTTGCGCTGCTTCGCGATGTACGGGCCAG
ATATACGCGTTGACATTGATTATTGACTAGGCTTTTGCAAAAAGCTTTGCAAAGATGGATAAAGTTTTAA
ACAGAGAGGAATCTTTGCAGCTAATGGACCTTCTAGGTCTTGAAAGGAGTGGGAATT
Features (pLannotate 1.2.2; 23 found; start..end, strand, type, name):
      1..1179    +  promoter       EF-1α promoter: strong constitutive promoter for human elongation factor EF-1α
   1196..1214    +  promoter       T7 promoter: promoter for bacteriophage T7 RNA polymerase
   1318..3366    +  CDS            PRPF3: PRPF3_HUMAN - Also known as HPRP3 From Homo sapiens (Human).
   3369..3392    -  protein_bind   attB2: mutant version of attB; recombination site for the Gateway® BP reaction BP Clonase™
   3517..3558    +  CDS            V5 tag: epitope tag from simian virus 5
   3571..3957    +  CDS            MS2: bacteriophage MS2 coat protein binds to a specific stem-loop structure in the viral RNA (Peabody, 1993)
   4019..4243    +  polyA_signal   bGH poly(A) signal: bovine growth hormone polyadenylation signal
   4247..4268    +  promoter       SV40 promoter (fragment): SV40 enhancer and early promoter
   4289..4522    +  rep_origin     f1 ori (fragment) (sequence partly withheld): f1 bacteriophage origin of replication; arrow indicates direction of (+) strand synthesis
   4527..4574    +  protein_bind   FRT: FLP-mediated recombination occurs in the 8-bp core sequence TCTAGAAA (Turan and Bode, 2011). FLP recombinase from the Saccharomyces cerevisiae 2μ plasmid
   4582..5604    +  CDS            HygR: aminoglycoside phosphotransferase from E. coli; aph(4)-Ia; confers resistance to hygromycin
   5614..5739    +  CDS            ble (fragment): BLE_KLEPN - Experimental evidence at protein level: Swiss-Prot protein existence level 1. Binding protein with a strong affinity to the bleomycin family of antibiotics. Binds to CL990; an antimitotic-antibiotic compound. From Klebsiella pneumoniae.
   5734..5855    +  polyA_signal   SV40 poly(A) signal: SV40 polyadenylation signal
   5928..5944    -  protein_bind   lac operator: The lac repressor binds to the lac operator to inhibit transcription in E. coli. This inhibition can be relieved by adding lactose or isopropyl-β-D-thiogalactopyranoside (IPTG). lac repressor encoded by lacI
   5952..5982    -  promoter       lac promoter: promoter for the E. coli lac operon
   5997..6018    -  protein_bind   CAP binding site: CAP binding activates transcription in the presence of cAMP. E. coli catabolite activator protein
   6031..6123    -  CDS            lacI (fragment): lac repressor; lacI; The lac repressor binds to the lac operator to inhibit transcription in E. coli. This inhibition can be relieved by adding lactose or isopropyl-β-D-thiogalactopyranoside (IPTG).
   6306..6894    -  rep_origin     ori: high-copy-number ColE1/pMB1/pBR322/pUC origin of replication
   7065..7925    -  CDS            AmpR: β-lactamase; bla; confers resistance to ampicillin, carbenicillin, and related antibiotics
   7926..8030    -  promoter       AmpR promoter: bla
   8089..8141    -  misc_feature   bom (fragment): basis of mobility region from pBR322
   8296..8314    +  enhancer       CMV enhancer (fragment): human cytomegalovirus immediate early enhancer
   8339..8405    +  CDS            small t antigen (fragment): SV40 (simian virus 40) small t antigen
