[The description below was written by a language model from this plasmid's Addgene catalogue record and pLannotate feature annotations shown in this document.]
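Description:
PRPF3 is a mammalian expression plasmid built by Gateway recombination of the human PRPF3 open reading frame (about 2 kb, recorded as unmutated) into the destination backbone E2.pEF5-DEST-FL-V5-MCP. PRPF3 encodes a spliceosomal snRNP-associated protein. It is propagated in E. coli through a high-copy ColE1/pUC-type origin with ampicillin selection from the AmpR (β-lactamase) cassette. The sequenced record is roughly 8.4 kb.

Expression is driven by the strong constitutive human EF-1α promoter, followed by a short T7 promoter that also serves as a sequencing primer site. The PRPF3 coding sequence runs through an attB2 recombination scar into a backbone-encoded C-terminal V5 epitope tag and the bacteriophage MS2 coat protein (MCP), and the transcript ends at a bGH polyadenylation signal. V5 allows detection of the fusion protein. MCP binds MS2 RNA stem-loops, so the fusion can be recruited to a reporter transcript carrying such hairpins.

Downstream, the table annotates an FRT site directly ahead of a hygromycin resistance gene with an SV40 poly(A) signal. No full promoter is annotated for this gene, which is the layout typical of vectors designed for FLP-mediated integration at a genomic FRT site, although the record does not state that use. The remaining annotations, including fragments of f1 ori, ble, lacI, CMV enhancer and SV40 small t antigen, appear to be backbone remnants.

The stated purpose is an RNA-binding protein tethering screen. The associated study used large-scale tethered function assays to identify factors that affect mRNA stability and translation.
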