Addgene plasmid #155848: PRPF3
Purpose: For use in RBP tethering screen
Depositing lab: Eugene Yeo. Depositing organization: University of California, San Diego (UCSD). Publication: Large-scale tethered function assays identify factors that regulate mRNA stability and translation. Luo EC, Nathanson JL, Tan FE, Schwartz JL, Schmok JC, Shankar A, Markmiller S, Yee BA, Sathe S, Pratt GA, Scaletta DB, Ha Y, Hill DE, Aigner S, Yeo GW. Nat Struct Mol Biol. 2020 Oct;27(10):989-1000. doi: 10.1038/s41594-020-0477-6. Epub 2020 Aug 17. PubMed 32807991.
Backbone
  Vector backbone: E2.pEF5-DEST-FL-V5-MCP
  Backbone size w/o insert (bp): 7357
  Vector type: Mammalian Expression
Growth in bacteria
  Bacterial resistance: Ampicillin, 100 μg/mL
  Growth temperature: 37°C
  Growth strain: DH5alpha
  Copy number: High Copy
Gene/Insert
  Gene/Insert name: PRPF3 (alt name: Accession: BC00184.2,BC001954.1)
  Species: H. sapiens (human)
  Insert size (bp): 2052
  Mutation: none
  Entrez Gene: PRPF3 (a.k.a. HPRP3, HPRP3P, PRP3, Prp3p, RP18, SNRNP90)
  Promoter: EF-1a
  Tag / fusion protein: V5-MCP (C terminal on backbone)
  Cloning method: Gateway Cloning
  Sequencing primers: 5′ TAATACGACTCACTATAGGG; 3′ gctcgagtctagagggc
Resource information
  A portion of this plasmid was derived from a plasmid made by: DNASU Plasmid Repository Center for Personalized Diagnostics Biodesign Institute
Terms and licenses: Academic/Nonprofit Terms; Industry Terms: Not Available to Industry
How to cite: PRPF3 was a gift from Eugene Yeo (Addgene plasmid # 155848 ; http://n2t.net/addgene:155848 ; RRID:Addgene_155848)
