>Addgene plasmid #155848 | PRPF3 | depositor partial sequence | sequence record 301251 | Insert Sequence
ATGGCACTGTCAAAGAGGGAGCTGGATGAGCTGAAACCATGGATAGAGAAGACAGTGAAGAGGGTCCTGG
GTTTCTCAGAGCCTACGGTGGTCACAGCAGCATTGAACTGTGTGGGGAAGGGCATGGACAAGAAGAAGGC
AGCCGATCATCTGAAACCTTTTCTTGATGATTCTACTCTCCGATTTGTGGACAAACTGTTTGAGGCTGTG
GAGGAAGGCCGAAGCTCTAGGCATTCCAAGTCTAGCAGTGACAGGAGCAGAAAACGAGAGCTAAAGGAGG
TGTTTGGTGATGACTCTGAGATCTCTAAAGAATCATCAGGAGTAAAGAAGCGACGAATACCCCGTTTTGA
GGAGGTGGAAGAAGAGCCAGAGGTGATCCCTGGGCCTCCATCAGAGAGCCCTGGCATGCTGACTAAGCTC
CAGATCAAACAGATGATGGAGGCAGCAACACGACAAATCGAGGAGAGGAAAAAACAGCTGAGCTTCATTA
GCCCCCCTACACCTCAGCCAAAGACTCCTTCTTCCTCCCAACCAGAACGACTTCCTATTGGCAACACTAT
TCAGCCCTCCCAGGCTGCCACTTTCATGAATGATGCCATTGAGAAGGCAAGGAAAGCAGCTGAACTGCAA
GCTCGAATCCAAGCCCAGCTGGCACTGAAGCCAGGACTCATCGGCAATGCCAACATGGTGGGCCTGGCTA
ATCTCCATGCCATGGGCATTGCTCCCCCGAAGGTGGAGTTAAAAGACCAAACGAAACCTACACCACTGAT
CCTGGATGAGCAAGGGCGCACTGTAGATGCAACAGGCAAGGAGATTGAGCTGACACACCGCATGCCTACT
CTGAAAGCCAATATTCGTGCTGTGAAGAGGGAACAATTCAAGCAACAACTAAAGGAAAAGCCATCAGAAG
ACATGGAATCCAATACCTTTTTTGACCCCCGAGTCTCCATTGCCCCTTCCCAGCGCCAGAGACGCACTTT
TAAATTCCATGACAAGGGCAAATTTGAGAAGATTGCTCAGCGATTACGGACAAAGGCTCAACTGGAGAAG
CTACAGGCAGAGATTTCACAAGCAGCTCGAAAAACAGGCATCCATACTTCGACTAGGCTTGCCCTCATTG
CTCCTAAGAAGGAGCTAAAGGAAGGAGATATTCCTGAAATTGAGTGGTGGGACTCTTACATAATCCCCAA
TGGCTTTGATCTTACAGAGGAAAATCCCAAGAGAGAAGATTATTTTGGAATCACAAATCTTGTTGAACAT
CCAGCCCAGCTCAATCCTCCAGTTGACAATGACACACCAGTTACTCTGGGAGTATATCTTACCAAGAAGG
AACAGAAAAAACTTCGGAGACAAACAAGGAGGGAAGCACAGAAGGAACTACAAGAAAAAGTCAGGCTGGG
CCTGATGCCTCCTCCAGAACCCAAAGTGAGAATTTCTAATTTGATGCGAGTATTAGGAACAGAAGCTGTT
CAAGACCCCACGAAGGTAGAAGCCCACGTCAGAGCTCAGATGGCAAAAAGACAGAAAGCGCATGAAGAGG
CCAACGCTGCCCGAAAACTCACAGCAGAACAGAGAAAGGTCAAGAAAATTAAAAAGCTTAAAGAAGACAT
TTCACAGGGGGTACACATATCTGTATATAGAGTTCGAAATTTGAGCAACCCAGCCAAGAAGTTCAAGATT
GAAGCCAATGCTGGGCAACTGTACCTGACAGGGGTGGTGGTACTGCACAAGGATGTCAACGTGGTAGTAG
TGGAAGGGGGCCCCAAGGCCCAGAAGAAATTTAAGCGTCTTATGCTGCATCGGATAAAGTGGGATGAACA
GACATCTAACACAAAGGGAGATGATGATGAGGAGTCTGATGAGGAAGCTGTGAAGAAAACCAACAAATGT
GTACTAGTCTGGGAGGGTACAGCCAAAGACCGGAGCTTTGGAGAGATGAAGTTTAAACAGTGTCCTACAG
AGAACATGGCTCGTGAGCATTTCAAAAAGCATGGGGCTGAACACTACTGGGACCTTGCGCTGAGTGAATC
TGTGTTAGAGTCCACTGATTGA
